Addgene plasmid #64981: pTH1-SaSrtA-KA
Purpose: Expresses the E105K/E108A mutant of Staphylococcus aureus sortase A in E. coli
Depositing lab: Teruyuki Nagamune. Depositing organization: The University of Tokyo. Publication: Design of Ca2+-independent Staphylococcus aureus sortase A mutants. Hirakawa H, Ishikawa S, Nagamune T. Biotechnol Bioeng. 2012 Dec;109(12):2955-61. doi: 10.1002/bit.24585. Epub 2012 Jul 4. PubMed 22729808.
Backbone
  Vector backbone: pTWIN1
  Backbone manufacturer: New England Biolabs
  Backbone size w/o insert (bp): 6688
  Total vector size (bp): 7135
  Modifications to backbone: Addition of a His6 tag
  Vector type: Bacterial Expression
Growth in bacteria
  Bacterial resistance: Ampicillin, 100 μg/mL
  Growth temperature: 37°C
  Growth strain: DH5alpha
  Copy number: Unknown
Gene/Insert
  Gene/Insert name: sortase A (alt name: SrtA)
  Species: Staphylococcus aureus ATCC 10832
  Insert size (bp): 447
  Mutation: deleted amino acids 1-59, E105K, E108A
  Tag / fusion protein: Mxe GyrA intein (C terminal on backbone); chitin-binding protein (C terminal on backbone); His6 tag (C terminal on backbone)
Resource information
  A portion of this plasmid was derived from a plasmid made by: S. aureus sortase A is originally cloned from a genomic DNA of S. aureus (ATCC 10832D) in our lab.
Terms and licenses: Academic/Nonprofit Terms; Industry Terms: Not Available to Industry
How to cite: pTH1-SaSrtA-KA was a gift from Teruyuki Nagamune (Addgene plasmid # 64981 ; http://n2t.net/addgene:64981 ; RRID:Addgene_64981)
