[The description below was written by a language model from this plasmid's Addgene catalogue record and pLannotate feature annotations shown in this document.]
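Description:
pTH1-SaSrtA-KA is a 7,135 bp bacterial expression plasmid built on the pTWIN1 intein-fusion backbone, modified by the addition of a His6 tag. It produces a mutant form of Staphylococcus aureus sortase A in E. coli. The plasmid is maintained through a ColE1/pMB1-type origin accompanied by the rop gene, which moderates copy number (the record lists copy number as unknown), and it is selected with ampicillin via the β-lactamase gene. An M13 phage origin is also present, along with remnants of pBR322-derived sequences (bom, mbeC and tetracycline-resistance fragments) that are not functional markers.

Expression is driven by a T7 promoter controlled by an adjacent lac operator, with a T7 gene 10 ribosome binding site and a T7 terminator. The plasmid-borne lacI gene supplies repressor, so transcription is IPTG-inducible in hosts that provide T7 RNA polymerase. Five tandem rrnB T1 terminators upstream of the promoter insulate the cassette from read-through transcription. The 447 bp insert encodes sortase A lacking amino acids 1–59 and carrying the E105K and E108A substitutions. According to the associated publication title, these belong to a set of mutants designed to be Ca2+-independent. The sortase is fused at its C terminus to the Mxe GyrA intein, followed by a chitin-binding domain and the His6 tag. This allows affinity capture on chitin or metal-chelate resin, and thiol-induced cleavage at the intein's N-terminal junction can release the sortase from the tags. A short fragment annotated as a T7 gene 10B-derived solubility tag lies after the His tag, but the record does not say whether it is translated. The construct is suited to producing recombinant sortase A, a transpeptidase.
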