Features (pLannotate 1.2.2; 26 found; start..end, strand, type, name):
     35..139     +  promoter       AmpR promoter: bla
    140..1000    +  CDS            AmpR: β-lactamase; bla; confers resistance to ampicillin, carbenicillin, and related antibiotics
   1042..1555    -  rep_origin     M13 ori (sequence partly withheld): M13 bacteriophage origin of replication; arrow indicates direction of (+) strand synthesis
   1666..2254    +  rep_origin     ori: high-copy-number ColE1/pMB1/pBR322/pUC origin of replication
   2431..2521    -  misc_feature   bom (fragment): basis of mobility region from pBR322
   2623..2814    -  CDS            rop: Rop protein, which maintains plasmids at low copy number; rop
   2855..2965    +  CDS            mbeC (fragment): MBEC_ECOLX - Experimental evidence at protein level: Swiss-Prot protein existence level 1. Required for efficient mobilization of ColE1 plasmid and is thus essential to promote the specific transfer of the plasmid during conjugation. Probably functions by inducing DNA bending, helping the MbeA relaxase to melt the DNA around the nic site and cleave the phosphodiester bond. Binds specifically double-stranded DNA (dsDNA) containing the ColE1 oriT but does not recognize the inverted repeat (IR). From Escherichia coli.
   3000..3322    -  CDS            TcR (fragment): tetracycline efflux protein; tet; confers resistance to tetracycline
   3337..3358    -  protein_bind   CAP binding site: CAP binding activates transcription in the presence of cAMP. E. coli catabolite activator protein
   3371..4453    -  CDS            lacI: lac repressor; lacI; The lac repressor binds to the lac operator to inhibit transcription in E. coli. This inhibition can be relieved by adding lactose or isopropyl-β-D-thiogalactopyranoside (IPTG).
   4454..4531    -  promoter       lacI promoter: lacI
   4539..4632    -  CDS            TcR (fragment): tetracycline efflux protein; tet; confers resistance to tetracycline
   4684..4770    +  terminator     rrnB T1 terminator: Escherichia coli rrnB; transcription terminator T1 from the E. coli rrnB gene
   4867..4953    +  terminator     rrnB T1 terminator: Escherichia coli rrnB; transcription terminator T1 from the E. coli rrnB gene
   5050..5136    +  terminator     rrnB T1 terminator: Escherichia coli rrnB; transcription terminator T1 from the E. coli rrnB gene
   5233..5319    +  terminator     rrnB T1 terminator: Escherichia coli rrnB; transcription terminator T1 from the E. coli rrnB gene
   5416..5502    +  terminator     rrnB T1 terminator: Escherichia coli rrnB; transcription terminator T1 from the E. coli rrnB gene
   5637..5655    +  promoter       T7 promoter: promoter for bacteriophage T7 RNA polymerase
   5656..5680    +  protein_bind   lac operator: The lac repressor binds to the lac operator to inhibit transcription in E. coli. This inhibition can be relieved by adding lactose or isopropyl-β-D-thiogalactopyranoside (IPTG). lac repressor encoded by lacI
   5695..5717    +  RBS            RBS: efficient ribosome binding site from bacteriophage T7 gene 10 (Olins and Rangwala, 1989)
   5716..6168    +  CDS            srtA (fragment): SRTA_STAA8 - Experimental evidence at protein level: Swiss-Prot protein existence level 1. Transpeptidase that anchors surface proteins to the cell wall (PubMed:10427003, PubMed:10446208, PubMed:10535938, PubMed:11714722, PubMed:14769030, PubMed:15247224). Recognizes and modifies its substrate by proteolytic cleavage of a C-terminal sorting signal. Following cleavage, a covalent intermediate is formed via a thioester bond between the sortase and its substrate, which is then transferred and covalently attached to the cell wall (PubMed:10446208, PubMed:10535938, PubMed:11714722, PubMed:14769030,
   6172..6765    +  CDS            Mxe GyrA intein: modified GyrA intein (Southworth et al., 1999); Mycobacterium xenopi gyrA; N-terminal cleavage of this intein can be induced by thiols.
   6796..6951    +  CDS            CBD: chitin binding domain from chitinase A1 (Watanabe et al., 1994); Bacillus circulans chiA
   6967..6984    +  CDS            9xHis (fragment): 9xHis affinity tag
   7006..7055    +  CDS            SET1 (fragment): solubility-enhancement tag derived from T7 phage gene 10B
   7063..7110    +  terminator     T7 terminator: transcription terminator for bacteriophage T7 RNA polymerase
>Addgene plasmid #64981 | pTH1-SaSrtA-KA | depositor full sequence | sequence record 109840 | pTH1-SaSrtA-KA sequence 7135 bps
AACTACGTCAGGTGGCACTTTTCGGGGAAATGTGCGCGGAACCCCTATTTGTTTATTTTTCTAAATACAT
TCAAATATGTATCCGCTCATGAGACAATAACCCTGATAAATGCTTCAATAATATTGAAAAAGGAAGAGTA
TGAGTATTCAACATTTCCGTGTCGCCCTTATTCCCTTTTTTGCGGCATTTTGCCTTCCTGTTTTTGCTCA
CCCAGAAACGCTGGTGAAAGTAAAAGATGCTGAAGATCAGTTGGGTGCACGAGTGGGTTACATCGAACTG
GATCTCAACAGCGGTAAGATCCTTGAGAGTTTTCGCCCCGAAGAACGTTCTCCAATGATGAGCACTTTTA
AAGTTCTGCTATGTGGCGCGGTATTATCCCGTGTTGACGCCGGGCAAGAGCAACTCGGTCGCCGCATACA
CTATTCTCAGAATGACTTGGTTGAGTACTCACCAGTCACAGAAAAGCATCTTACGGATGGCATGACAGTA
AGAGAATTATGCAGTGCTGCCATAACCATGAGTGATAACACTGCGGCCAACTTACTTCTGACAACGATCG
GAGGACCGAAGGAGCTAACCGCTTTTTTGCACAACATGGGGGATCATGTAACTCGCCTTGATCGTTGGGA
ACCGGAGCTGAATGAAGCCATACCAAACGACGAGCGTGACACCACGATGCCTGTAGCAATGGCAACAACG
TTGCGCAAACTATTAACTGGCGAACTACTTACTCTAGCTTCCCGGCAACAATTAATAGACTGGATGGAGG
CGGATAAAGTTGCAGGACCACTTCTGCGCTCGGCCCTTCCGGCTGGCTGGTTTATTGCTGATAAATCTGG
AGCCGGTGAGCGTGGGTCTCGCGGTATCATTGCAGCACTGGGGCCAGATGGTAAGCCCTCCCGTATCGTA
GTTATCTACACGACGGGGAGTCAGGCAACTATGGATGAACGAAATAGACAGATCGCTGAGATAGGTGCCT
CACTGATTAAGCATTGGTAACTGTCAGACCAAGTTTACTCATATATACTTTAGATTGATT
[38 nt withheld, positions 1041-1078]
A
[37 nt withheld, positions 1080-1116]
ATTTTGTTAAAATTCGCGTTAAATTTTTGTTAAATCAGCTCATTTTTTAACCAATAGGCCGAAATCGGCA
AAATCCCTTATAAATCAAAAGAATAGCCCGAGATAGGGT
[37 nt withheld, positions 1226-1262]
AAAGAACGTGGACTCCAACGTCAAAGG
[141 nt withheld, positions 1290-1430]
G
[125 nt withheld, positions 1432-1556]
AAAGGATCTAGGTGAAGATCCTTTTTGATAATCTCATGACCAAAATCCCTTAACGTGAGTTTTCGTTCCA
CTGAGCGTCAGACCCCGTAGAAAAGATCAAAGGATCTTCTTGAGATCCTTTTTTTCTGCGCGTAATCTGC
TGCTTGCAAACAAAAAAACCACCGCTACCAGCGGTGGTTTGTTTGCCGGATCAAGAGCTACCAACTCTTT
TTCCGAAGGTAACTGGCTTCAGCAGAGCGCAGATACCAAATACTGTCCTTCTAGTGTAGCCGTAGTTAGG
CCACCACTTCAAGAACTCTGTAGCACCGCCTACATACCTCGCTCTGCTAATCCTGTTACCAGTGGCTGCT
GCCAGTGGCGATAAGTCGTGTCTTACCGGGTTGGACTCAAGACGATAGTTACCGGATAAGGCGCAGCGGT
CGGGCTGAACGGGGGGTTCGTGCACACAGCCCAGCTTGGAGCGAACGACCTACACCGAACTGAGATACCT
ACAGCGTGAGCTATGAGAAAGCGCCACGCTTCCCGAAGGGAGAAAGGCGGACAGGTATCCGGTAAGCGGC
AGGGTCGGAACAGGAGAGCGCACGAGGGAGCTTCCAGGGGGAAACGCCTGGTATCTTTATAGTCCTGTCG
GGTTTCGCCACCTCTGACTTGAGCGTCGATTTTTGTGATGCTCGTCAGGGGGGCGGAGCCTATGGAAAAA
CGCCAGCAACGCGGCCTTTTTACGGTTCCTGGCCTTTTGCTGGCCTTTTGCTCACATGTTCTTTCCTGCG
TTATCCCCTGATTCTGTGGATAACCGTATTACCGCCTTTGAGTGAGCTGATACCGCTCGCCGCAGCCGAA
CGACCGAGCGCAGCGAGTCAGTGAGCGAGGAAGCTATGGTGCACTCTCAGTACAATCTGCTCTGATGCCG
CATAGTTAAGCCAGTATACACTCCGCTATCGCTACGTGACTGGGTCATGGCTGCGCCCCGACACCCGCCA
ACACCCGCTGACGCGCCCTGACGGGCTTGTCTGCTCCCGGCATCCGCTTACAGACAAGCTGTGACCGTCT
CCGGGAGCTGCATGTGTCAGAGGTTTTCACCGTCATCACCGAAACGCGCGAGGCAGCTGCGGTAAAGCTC
ATCAGCGTGGTCGTGCAGCGATTCACAGATGTCTGCCTGTTCATCCGCGTCCAGCTCGTTGAGTTTCTCC
AGAAGCGTTAATGTCTGGCTTCTGATAAAGCGGGCCATGTTAAGGGCGGTTTTTTCCTGTTTGGTCACTG
ATGCCTCCGTGTAAGGGGGATTTCTGTTCATGGGGGTAATGATACCGATGAAACGAGAGAGGATGCTCAC
GATACGGGTTACTGATGATGAACATGCCCGGTTACTGGAACGTTGTGAGGGTAAACAACTGGCGGTATGG
ATGCGGCGGGACCAGAGAAAAATCACTCAGGGTCAATGCCAGCCGAACGCCAGCAAGACGTAGCCCAGCG
CGTCGGCCGCCATGCCGGCGATAATGGCCTGCTTCTCGCCGAAACGTTTGGTGGCGGGACCAGTGACGAA
GGCTTGAGCGAGGGCGTGCAAGATTCCGAATACCGCAAGCGACAGGCCGATCATCGTCGCGCTCCAGCGA
AAGCGGTCCTCGCCGAAAATGACCCAGAGCGCTGCCGGCACCTGTCCTACGAGTTGCATGATAAAGAAGA
CAGTCATAAGTGCGGCGACGATAGTCATGCCCCGCGCCCACCGGAAGGAGCTGACTGGGTTGAAGGCTCT
CAAGGGCATCGGTCGAGATCCCGGTGCCTAATGAGTGAGCTAACTTACATTAATTGCGTTGCGCTCACTG
CCCGCTTTCCAGTCGGGAAACCTGTCGTGCCAGCTGCATTAATGAATCGGCCAACGCGCGGGGAGAGGCG
GTTTGCGTATTGGGCGCCAGGGTGGTTTTTCTTTTCACCAGTGAGACGGGCAACAGCTGATTGCCCTTCA
CCGCCTGGCCCTGAGAGAGTTGCAGCAAGCGGTCCACGCTGGTTTGCCCCAGCAGGCGAAAATCCTGTTT
GATGGTGGTTAACGGCGGGATATAACATGAGCTGTCTTCGGTATCGTCGTATCCCACTACCGAGATATCC
GCACCAACGCGCAGCCCGGACTCGGTAATGGCGCGCATTGCGCCCAGCGCCATCTGATCGTTGGCAACCA
GCATCGCAGTGGGAACGATGCCCTCATTCAGCATTTGCATGGTTTGTTGAAAACCGGACATGGCACTCCA
GTCGCCTTCCCGTTCCGCTATCGGCTGAATTTGATTGCGAGTGAGATATTTATGCCAGCCAGCCAGACGC
AGACGCGCCGAGACAGAACTTAATGGGCCCGCTAACAGCGCGATTTGCTGGTGACCCAATGCGACCAGAT
GCTCCACGCCCAGTCGCGTACCGTCTTCATGGGAGAAAATAATACTGTTGATGGGTGTCTGGTCAGAGAC
ATCAAGAAATAACGCCGGAACATTAGTGCAGGCAGCTTCCACAGCAATGGCATCCTGGTCATCCAGCGGA
TAGTTAATGATCAGCCCACTGACGCGTTGCGCGAGAAGATTGTGCACCGCCGCTTTACAGGCTTCGACGC
CGCTTCGTTCTACCATCGACACCACCACGCTGGCACCCAGTTGATCGGCGCGAGATTTAATCGCCGCGAC
AATTTGCGACGGCGCGTGCAGGGCCAGACTGGAGGTGGCAACGCCAATCAGCAACGACTGTTTGCCCGCC
AGTTGTTGTGCCACGCGGTTGGGAATGTAATTCAGCTCCGCCATCGCCGCTTCCACTTTTTCCCGCGTTT
TCGCAGAAACGTGGCTGGCCTGGTTCACCACGCGGGAAACGGTCTGATAAGAGACACCGGCATACTCTGC
GACATCGTATAACGTTACTGGTTTCACATTCACCACCCTGAATTGACTCTCTTCCGGGCGCTATCATGCC
ATACCGCGAAAGGTTTTGCGCCATTCGATGGTGTCCGGGATCTCGACGCTCTCCCTTATGCGACTCCTGC
ATTAGGAAGCAGCCCAGTAGTAGGTTGAGGCCGTTGAGCACCGCCGCCGCAAGGAATGGTGCATGCCGGC
ATGCCGCCCTTTCGTCTTCAAGAATTAATTCCCAATTCCCCAGGCATCAAATAAAACGAAAGGCTCAGTC
GAAAGACTGGGCCTTTCGTTTTATCTGTTGTTTGTCGGTGAACGCTCTCCTGAGTAGGACAAATCCGCCG
GGAGCGGATTTGAACGTTGCGAAGCAACGGCCCGGAGGGTGGCGGGCAGGACGCCCGCCATAAACTGCCA
GGAATTAATTCCCCAGGCATCAAATAAAACGAAAGGCTCAGTCGAAAGACTGGGCCTTTCGTTTTATCTG
TTGTTTGTCGGTGAACGCTCTCCTGAGTAGGACAAATCCGCCGGGAGCGGATTTGAACGTTGCGAAGCAA
CGGCCCGGAGGGTGGCGGGCAGGACGCCCGCCATAAACTGCCAGGAATTAATTCCCCAGGCATCAAATAA
AACGAAAGGCTCAGTCGAAAGACTGGGCCTTTCGTTTTATCTGTTGTTTGTCGGTGAACGCTCTCCTGAG
TAGGACAAATCCGCCGGGAGCGGATTTGAACGTTGCGAAGCAACGGCCCGGAGGGTGGCGGGCAGGACGC
CCGCCATAAACTGCCAGGAATTAATTCCCCAGGCATCAAATAAAACGAAAGGCTCAGTCGAAAGACTGGG
CCTTTCGTTTTATCTGTTGTTTGTCGGTGAACGCTCTCCTGAGTAGGACAAATCCGCCGGGAGCGGATTT
GAACGTTGCGAAGCAACGGCCCGGAGGGTGGCGGGCAGGACGCCCGCCATAAACTGCCAGGAATTAATTC
CCCAGGCATCAAATAAAACGAAAGGCTCAGTCGAAAGACTGGGCCTTTCGTTTTATCTGTTGTTTGTCGG
TGAACGCTCTCCTGAGTAGGACAAATCCGCCGGGAGCGGATTTGAACGTTGCGAAGCAACGGCCCGGAGG
GTGGCGGGCAGGACGCCCGCCATAAACTGCCAGGAATTGGGGATCGGAATTAATTCCCGGTTTAAACCGG
GGATCTCGATCCCGCGAAATTAATACGACTCACTATAGGGGAATTGTGAGCGGATAACAATTCCCCTCTA
GAAATAATTTTGTTTAACTTTAAGAAGGAGATATACATATGCAAGCTAAACCTCAAATTCCGAAAGATAA
ATCGAAAGTGGCAGGCTATATTGAAATTCCAGATGCTGATATTAAAGAACCAGTATATCCAGGACCAGCA
ACACCTGAACAATTAAATAGAGGTGTAAGCTTTGCAAAGGAAAATGCCTCACTAGATGATCAAAATATTT
CAATTGCAGGACACACTTTCATTGACCGTCCGAACTATCAATTTACAAATCTTAAAGCAGCCAAAAAAGG
TAGTATGGTGTACTTTAAAGTTGGTAATGAAACACGTAAGTATAAAATGACAAGTATAAGAGATGTTAAG
CCTACAGATGTAGAAGTTCTAGATGAACAAAAAGGTAAAGATAAACAATTAACATTAATTACTTGTGATG
ATTACAATGAAAAGACAGGCGTTTGGGAAAAACGTAAAATCTTTGTAGCTACAGAAGTCAAAGGCTGCAT
CACGGGAGATGCACTAGTTGCCCTACCCGAGGGCGAGTCGGTACGCATCGCCGACATCGTGCCGGGTGCG
CGGCCCAACAGTGACAACGCCATCGACCTGAAAGTCCTTGACCGGCATGGCAATCCCGTGCTCGCCGACC
GGCTGTTCCACTCCGGCGAGCATCCGGTGTACACGGTGCGTACGGTCGAAGGTCTGCGTGTGACGGGCAC
CGCGAACCACCCGTTGTTGTGTTTGGTCGACGTCGCCGGGGTGCCGACCCTGCTGTGGAAGCTGATCGAC
GAAATCAAGCCGGGCGATTACGCGGTGATTCAACGCAGCGCATTCAGCGTCGACTGTGCAGGTTTTGCCC
GCGGGAAACCCGAATTTGCGCCCACAACCTACACAGTCGGCGTCCCTGGACTGGTGCGTTTCTTGGAAGC
ACACCACCGAGACCCGGACGCCCAAGCTATCGCCGACGAGCTGACCGACGGGCGGTTCTACTACGCGAAA
GTCGCCAGTGTCACCGACGCCGGCGTGCAGCCGGTGTATAGCCTTCGTGTCGACACGGCAGACCACGCGT
TTATCACGAACGGGTTCGTCAGCCACGCTACTGGCCTCACCGGTCTGAACTCAGGCCTCACGACAAATCC
TGGTGTATCCGCTTGGCAGGTCAACACAGCTTATACTGCGGGACAATTGGTCACATATAACGGCAAGACG
TATAAATGTTTGCAGCCCCACACCTCCTTGGCAGGATGGGAACCATCCAACGTTCCTGCCTTGTGGCAGC
TTCAAGCGGCCGCACTCGAGCACCACCACCACCACCACTGACTGCAGGAAGGGGATCCGGCTGCTAACAA
AGCCCGAAAGGAAGCTGAGTTGGCTGCTGCCACCGCTGAGCAATAACTAGCATAACCCCTTGGGGCCTCT
AAACGGGTCTTGAGGGGTTTTTTGCTGAAAGGAGGAACTATATCCGGAT
