>Addgene plasmid #64981 | pTH1-SaSrtA-KA | depositor partial sequence | sequence record 109841 | Fusion protein of SrtA, Mxe GyrA intein, and chitin-binding protein with a His6 tag at the C-terminus
TGCAAGCTAAACCTCAAATTCCGAAAGATAAATCGAAAGTGGCAGGCTATATTGAAATTCCAGATGCTGA
TATTAAAGAACCAGTATATCCAGGACCAGCAACACCTGAACAATTAAATAGAGGTGTAAGCTTTGCAAAG
GAAAATGCCTCACTAGATGATCAAAATATTTCAATTGCAGGACACACTTTCATTGACCGTCCGAACTATC
AATTTACAAATCTTAAAGCAGCCAAAAAAGGTAGTATGGTGTACTTTAAAGTTGGTAATGAAACACGTAA
GTATAAAATGACAAGTATAAGAGATGTTAAGCCTACAGATGTAGAAGTTCTAGATGAACAAAAAGGTAAA
GATAAACAATTAACATTAATTACTTGTGATGATTACAATGAAAAGACAGGCGTTTGGGAAAAACGTAAAA
TCTTTGTAGCTACAGAAGTCAAAGGCTGCATCACGGGAGATGCACTAGTTGCCCTACCCGAGGGCGAGTC
GGTACGCATCGCCGACATCGTGCCGGGTGCGCGGCCCAACAGTGACAACGCCATCGACCTGAAAGTCCTT
GACCGGCATGGCAATCCCGTGCTCGCCGACCGGCTGTTCCACTCCGGCGAGCATCCGGTGTACACGGTGC
GTACGGTCGAAGGTCTGCGTGTGACGGGCACCGCGAACCACCCGTTGTTGTGTTTGGTCGACGTCGCCGG
GGTGCCGACCCTGCTGTGGAAGCTGATCGACGAAATCAAGCCGGGCGATTACGCGGTGATTCAACGCAGC
GCATTCAGCGTCGACTGTGCAGGTTTTGCCCGCGGGAAACCCGAATTTGCGCCCACAACCTACACAGTCG
GCGTCCCTGGACTGGTGCGTTTCTTGGAAGCACACCACCGAGACCCGGACGCCCAAGCTATCGCCGACGA
GCTGACCGACGGGCGGTTCTACTACGCGAAAGTCGCCAGTGTCACCGACGCCGGCGTGCAGCCGGTGTAT
AGCCTTCGTGTCGACACGGCAGACCACGCGTTTATCACGAACGGGTTCGTCAGCCACGCTACTGGCCTCA
CCGGTCTGAACTCAGGCCTCACGACAAATCCTGGTGTATCCGCTTGGCAGGTCAACACAGCTTATACTGC
GGGACAATTGGTCACATATAACGGCAAGACGTATAAATGTTTGCAGCCCCACACCTCCTTGGCAGGATGG
GAACCATCCAACGTTCCTGCCTTGTGGCAGCTTCAAGCGGCCGCACTCGAGCACCACCACCACCACCAC
