>Addgene plasmid #64981 | pTH1-SaSrtA-KA | depositor partial sequence | sequence record 109842 | SrtA
ATGCAAGCTAAACCTCAAATTCCGAAAGATAAATCGAAAGTGGCAGGCTATATTGAAATTCCAGATGCTG
ATATTAAAGAACCAGTATATCCAGGACCAGCAACACCTGAACAATTAAATAGAGGTGTAAGCTTTGCAAA
GGAAAATGCCTCACTAGATGATCAAAATATTTCAATTGCAGGACACACTTTCATTGACCGTCCGAACTAT
CAATTTACAAATCTTAAAGCAGCCAAAAAAGGTAGTATGGTGTACTTTAAAGTTGGTAATGAAACACGTA
AGTATAAAATGACAAGTATAAGAGATGTTAAGCCTACAGATGTAGAAGTTCTAGATGAACAAAAAGGTAA
AGATAAACAATTAACATTAATTACTTGTGATGATTACAATGAAAAGACAGGCGTTTGGGAAAAACGTAAA
ATCTTTGTAGCTACAGAAGTCAAAGGC
