>Addgene plasmid #64981 | pTH1-SaSrtA-KA | addgene partial sequence | sequence record 115160 | T7 5'-TAATACGACTCACTATAGGG-3'
CCGAAAGATAAATCGAAAGTGGCAGGCTATATTGAAATTCCAGATGCTGATATTAAAGAACCAGTATATC
CAGGACCAGCAACACCTGAACAATTAAATAGAGGTGTAAGCTTTGCAAAGGAAAATGCCTCACTAGATGA
TCAAAATATTTCAATTGCAGGACACACTTTCATTGACCGTCCGAACTATCAATTTACAAATCTTAAAGCA
GCCAAAAAAGGTAGTATGGTGTACTTTAAAGTTGGTAATGAAACACGTAAGTATAAAATGACAAGTATAA
GAGATGTTAAGCCTACAGATGTAGAAGTTCTAGATGAACAAAAAGGTAAAGATAAACAATTAACATTAAT
TACTTGTGATGATTACAATGAAAAGACAGGCGTTTGGGAAAAACGTAAAATCTTTGTAGCTACAGAAGTC
AAAGGCTGCATCACGGGAGATGCACTAGTTGCCCTACCCGAGGGCGAGTCGGTACGCATCGCCGACATCG
TGCCGGGTGCGCGGCCCAACAGTGACAACGCCATCGACCTGAAAGTCCTTGACCGGCATGGCAATCCCGT
GCTCGCCGACCGGCTGTTCCACTCCGGCGAGCATCCGGTGTACACGGTGCGTACGGTCGAAGGTCTGCGT
GTGACGGGCACCGCGAACCACCCGTTGTTGTGTTTGGTCGACGTCGCCGGGGTGCCGACCCTGCTGTGGA
AGCTGATCGACGAAATCAAGCCGGGCGATTACGCGGTGATTCAACGCAGCGCATTCAGCGTCGACTGTGC
AGGTTTTGCCCGCGGGAAACCCGAATTTGCGCCCACAACCTACACAGTCGGCGTCCCTGGACTGGTGCGT
TTCTTGGAAGCACACCACCGAGACCCGGACGCCCAAGCTATCGCCGACGAGCTGACCGACGGGCGGTTCT
ACTACGCGAAAGTCGCCAGTGTC
