>Addgene plasmid #64981 | pTH1-SaSrtA-KA | addgene partial sequence | sequence record 115197 | T7term 5'-GCTAGTTATTGCTCAGCGG-3'
TTTCGGGCTTTGTTAGCAGCCGGATCCCCTTCCTGCAGTCAGTGGTGGTGGTGGTGGTGCTCGAGTGCGG
CCGCTTGAAGCTGCCACAAGGCAGGAACGTTGGATGGTTCCCATCCTGCCAAGGAGGTGTGGGGCTGCAA
ACATTTATACGTCTTGCCGTTATATGTGACCAATTGTCCCGCAGTATAAGCTGTGTTGACCTGCCAAGCG
GATACACCAGGATTTGTCGTGAGGCCTGAGTTCAGACCGGTGAGGCCAGTAGCGTGGCTGACGAACCCGT
TCGTGATAAACGCGTGGTCTGCCGTGTCGACACGAAGGCTATACACCGGCTGCACGCCGGCGTCGGTGAC
ACTGGCGACTTTCGCGTAGTAGAACCGCCCGTCGGTCAGCTCGTCGGCGATAGCTTGGGCGTCCGGGTCT
CGGTGGTGTGCTTCCAAGAAACGCACCAGTCCAGGGACGCCGACTGTGTAGGTTGTGGGCGCAAATTCGG
GTTTCCCGCGGGCAAAACCTGCACAGTCGACGCTGAATGCGCTGCGTTGAATCACCGCGTAATCGCCCGG
CTTGATTTCGTCGATCAGCTTCCACAGCAGGGTCGGCACCCCGGCGACGTCGACCAAACACAACAACGGG
TGGTTCGCGGTGCCCGTCACACGCAGACCTTCGACCGTACGCACCGTGTACACCGGATGCTCGCCGGAGT
GGAACAGCCGGTCGGCGAGCACGGGATTGCCATGCCGGTCAAGGACTTTCAGGTCGATGGCGTTGTCACT
GTTGGGCCGCGCACCCGGCACGATGTCGGCGATGCGTACCGACTCGCCCTCGGGTAGGGCAACTAGTGCA
TCTCCCGTGATGCAGCCTTTGACTTCTGTAGCTACAAAGATTTTACGTTTTTCCCAAACGCCTGTCTTTT
CATTGTAATCATCACAAGTAATTAATGTTAATTGTTTATCTTTACCTTTTTGTTCAT
